>Addgene plasmid #218818 | pBAD-iLACCO1.1 | addgene full sequence | sequence record 431765 | Addgene NGS Result
AAGAAACCAATTGTCCATATTGCATCAGACATTGCCGTCACTGCGTCTTTTACTGGCTCTTCTCGCTAAC
CAAACCGGTAACCCCGCTTATTAAAAGCATTCTGTAACAAAGCGGGACCAAAGCCATGACAAAAACGCGT
AACAAAAGTGTCTATAATCACGGCAGAAAAGTCCACATTGATTATTTGCACGGCGTCACACTTTGCTATG
CCATAGCATTTTTATCCATAAGATTAGCGGATCCTACCTGACGCTTTTTATCGCAACTCTCTACTGTTTC
TCCATACCCGTTTTTTGGGCTAACAGGAGGAATTAACCATGGGGGGTTCTCATCATCATCATCATCATGG
TATGGCTAGCATGACTGGTGGACAGCAAATGGGTCGGGATCTGTACGACGATGACGATAAGGATCCGAGC
TCGAGAATGGAACAAAACATAGTCCAGCCGTTGAAGACCCACATGGCAGACGACCCTGATTATACATTTG
ATATTCTGGAGGCGCGGTACGCGATAGAAGCGTCAACTGCCTGGCACGCTGCAATGCGAGCTACACCCGG
GGACAAAGAGAAAATTCAACTGTGCTTCGAGGCTACACTGTCCGAAGATCCCGATATAGCTTCCCAAGCA
GACGTAAGGTTCCACCTGGCGATTGCTGAAGCAAGCCATAACATAGTTCTGCTTCAGACAATGCGAGGCT
ATTTTGACGTTTTGCAGTCTTCAGTCAGGCACAGTCGACAGCGGATGTACAGGAAGAACGTCTATATCAT
GGCCGACAAGCAGAGGAACGGCATCAAGGCGAACTTCATGATCCGCCACAACATCGAGGGCGGCGGCGTG
CAGCTCGCCTACCACTACCAGCAGAACGCCCCCATCGGCGACGGCCCCGTGCTGCTGCCCGACAGCCACT
ACCTGAGCACCCAGTCCAAACTTTCGAAAGACCCCAACGAGAAGCGCGATCACATGGTCCTGCTGGAGTT
CGTGACCGCCGCCGGGACCACTCCCGGCATGGACGAGCTGTACAAGGGCGGTACCAGAGGGAGCATGGTG
AGCAAGGGCGAGGAGCTGTTCACCGGGGTGGTGCCCATCCTGGTCGAGCTGGACGGCGACGTAAACGGCC
ACAAGTTCAGCGTGTCCGGCGAGGGTGAGGGCGATGCCACCTACGGCAAGCTGACCCTGAAGTTCATCTG
CACCACCGGCAAGCTGCCCGTGCCCTGGCCCACCCTCGTGACCACCCTGACCTACGGCGTGCAGTGCTTC
GGCCGCTACCCCGACCACATGAAGCAGCACGACTTCTTCAAGTCCGCCATGCCCGAAGGCTACATCCAGG
AGCGCTCCATCTTCTTCGAGGACGACGGCAACTACAAGACCCGCGCCGAGGTGAAGTTCGAGGGCGACAC
CCTGGTGAACCGCATCGAGCTGAAGGGCATCGACTTCAAGGAGGACGGCAACATCCTGGGGCATAAGCTG
GAGTACAACCTTGAGGAGGGTGTGCCGCCGGTCTTCAGTCAACTCACAGAACAGCATCAGGCAGTTATAG
ACGCCATCTTTGCCGGCGATGCGGACGGTGCAAGAAAAGCTATGTTGGCTCATCTGAGCTTCATTCATAC
GACTATGAAACGCTTCGACGATGATCATGCCCGACACGCACGCATTACCAGACTGCCTGGAGAGCATAAT
GAGCACTCTCGGGAAAAGAATGCATGAAAGCTTGGCTGTTTTGGCGGATGAGAGAAGATTTTCAGCCTGA
TACAGATTAAATCAGAACGCAGAAGCGGTCTGATAAAACAGAATTTGCCTGGCGGCAGTAGCGCGGTGGT
CCCACCTGACCCCATGCCGAACTCAGAAGTGAAACGCCGTAGCGCCGATGGTAGTGTGGGGTCTCCCCAT
GCGAGAGTAGGGAACTGCCAGGCATCAAATAAAACGAAAGGCTCAGTCGAAAGACTGGGCCTTTCGTTTT
ATCTGTTGTTTGTCGGTGAACGCTCTCCTGAGTAGGACAAATCCGCCGGGAGCGGATTTGAACGTTGCGA
AGCAACGGCCCGGAGGGTGGCGGGCAGGACGCCCGCCATAAACTGCCAGGCATCAAATTAAGCAGAAGGC
CATCCTGACGGATGGCCTTTTTGCGTTTCTACAAACTCTTTTGTTTATTTTTCTAAATACATTCAAATAT
GTATCCGCTCATGAGACAATAACCCTGATAAATGCTTCAATAATATTGAAAAAGGAAGAGTATGAGTATT
CAACATTTCCGTGTCGCCCTTATTCCCTTTTTTGCGGCATTTTGCCTTCCTGTTTTTGCTCACCCAGAAA
CGCTGGTGAAAGTAAAAGATGCTGAAGATCAGTTGGGTGCACGAGTGGGTTACATCGAACTGGATCTCAA
CAGCGGTAAGATCCTTGAGAGTTTTCGCCCCGAAGAACGTTTTCCAATGATGAGCACTTTTAAAGTTCTG
CTATGTGGCGCGGTATTATCCCGTGTTGACGCCGGGCAAGAGCAACTCGGTCGCCGCATACACTATTCTC
AGAATGACTTGGTTGAGTACTCACCAGTCACAGAAAAGCATCTTACGGATGGCATGACAGTAAGAGAATT
ATGCAGTGCTGCCATAACCATGAGTGATAACACTGCGGCCAACTTACTTCTGACAACGATCGGAGGACCG
AAGGAGCTAACCGCTTTTTTGCACAACATGGGGGATCATGTAACTCGCCTTGATCGTTGGGAACCGGAGC
TGAATGAAGCCATACCAAACGACGAGCGTGACACCACGATGCCTGTAGCAATGGCAACAACGTTGCGCAA
ACTATTAACTGGCGAACTACTTACTCTAGCTTCCCGGCAACAATTAATAGACTGGATGGAGGCGGATAAA
GTTGCAGGACCACTTCTGCGCTCGGCCCTTCCGGCTGGCTGGTTTATTGCTGATAAATCTGGAGCCGGTG
AGCGTGGGTCTCGCGGTATCATTGCAGCACTGGGGCCAGATGGTAAGCCCTCCCGTATCGTAGTTATCTA
CACGACGGGGAGTCAGGCAACTATGGATGAACGAAATAGACAGATCGCTGAGATAGGTGCCTCACTGATT
AAGCATTGGTAACTGTCAGACCAAGTTTACTCATATATACTTTAGATTGATTTAAAACTTCATTTTTAAT
TTAAAAGGATCTAGGTGAAGATCCTTTTTGATAATCTCATGACCAAAATCCCTTAACGTGAGTTTTCGTT
CCACTGAGCGTCAGACCCCGTAGAAAAGATCAAAGGATCTTCTTGAGATCCTTTTTTTCTGCGCGTAATC
TGCTGCTTGCAAACAAAACAACCACCGCTACCAGCGGTGGTTTGTTTGCCGGATCAAGAGCTACCAACTC
TTTTTCCGAAGGTAACTGGCTTCAGCAGAGCGCAGATACCAAATACTGTCCTTCTAGTGTAGCCGTAGTT
AGGCCACCACTTCAAGAACTCTGTAGCACCGCCTACATACCTCGCTCTGCTAATCCTGTTACCAGTGGCT
GCTGCCAGTGGCGATAAGTCGTGTCTTACCGGGTTGGACTCAAGACGATAGTTACCGGATAAGGCGCAGC
GGTCGGGCTGAACGGGGGGTTCGTGCACACAGCCCAGCTTGGAGCGAACGACCTACACCGAACTGAGATA
CCTACAGCGTGAGCTATGAGAAAGCGCCACGCTTCCCGAAGGGAGAAAGGCGGACAGGTATCCGGTAAGC
GGCAGGGTCGGAACAGGAGAGCGCACGAGGGAGCTTCCAGGGGGAAACGCCTGGTATCTTTATAGTCCTG
TCGGGTTTCGCCACCTCTGACTTGAGCGTCGATTTTTGTGATGCTCGTCAGGGGGGCGGAGCCTATGGAA
AAACGCCAGCAACGCGGCCTTTTTACGGTTCCTGGCCTTTTGCTGGCCTTTTGCTCACATGTTCTTTCCT
GCGTTATCCCCTGATTCTGTGGATAACCGTATTACCGCCTTTGAGTGAGCTGATACCGCTCGCCGCAGCC
GAACGACCGAGCGCAGCGAGTCAGTGAGCGAGGAAGCGGAAGAGCGCCTGATGCGGTATTTTCTCCTTAC
GCATCTGTGCGGTATTTCACACCGCATATGGTGCACTCTCAGTACAATCTGCTCTGATGCCGCATAGTTA
AGCCAGTATACACTCCGCTATCGCTACGTGACTGGGTCATGGCTGCGCCCCGACACCCGCCAACACCCGC
TGACGCGCCCTGACGGGCTTGTCTGCTCCCGGCATCCGCTTACAGACAAGCTGTGACCGTCTCCGGGAGC
TGCATGTGTCAGAGGTTTTCACCGTCATCACCGAAACGCGCGAGGCAGCAGATCAATTCGCGCGCGAAGG
CGAAGCGGCATGCATAATGTGCCTGTCAAATGGACGAAGCAGGGATTCTGCAAACCCTATGCTACTCCGT
CAAGCCGTCAATTGTCTGATTCGTTACCAATTATGACAACTTGACGGCTACATCATTCACTTTTTCTTCA
CAACCGGCACGGAACTCGCTCGGGCTGGCCCCGGTGCATTTTTTAAATACCCGCGAGAAATAGAGTTGAT
CGTCAAAACCAACATTGCGACCGACGGTGGCGATAGGCATCCGGGTGGTGCTCAAAAGCAGCTTCGCCTG
GCTGATACGTTGGTCCTCGCGCCAGCTTAAGACGCTAATCCCTAACTGCTGGCGGAAAAGATGTGACAGA
CGCGACGGCGACAAGCAAACATGCTGTGCGACGCTGGCGATATCAAAATTGCTGTCTGCCAGGTGATCGC
TGATGTACTGACAAGCCTCGCGTACCCGATTATCCATCGGTGGATGGAGCGACTCGTTAATCGCTTCCAT
GCGCCGCAGTAACAATTGCTCAAGCAGATTTATCGCCAGCAGCTCCGAATAGCGCCCTTCCCCTTGCCCG
GCGTTAATGATTTGCCCAAACAGGTCGCTGAAATGCGGCTGGTGCGCTTCATCCGGGCGAAAGAACCCCG
TATTGGCAAATATTGACGGCCAGTTAAGCCATTCATGCCAGTAGGCGCGCGGACGAAAGTAAACCCACTG
GTGATACCATTCGCGAGCCTCCGGATGACGACCGTAGTGATGAATCTCTCCTGGCGGGAACAGCAAAATA
TCACCCGGTCGGCAAACAAATTCTCGTCCCTGATTTTTCACCACCCCCTGACCGCGAATGGTGAGATTGA
GAATATAACCTTTCATTCCCAGCGGTCGGTCGATAAAAAAATCGAGATAACCGTTGGCCTCAATCGGCGT
TAAACCCGCCACCAGATGGGCATTAAACGAGTATCCCGGCAGCAGGGGATCATTTTGCGCTTCAGCCATA
CTTTTCATACTCCCGCCATTCAGAG
Features (pLannotate 1.2.2; 14 found; start..end, strand, type, name):
      1..285     +  promoter       araBAD promoter: araBAD; promoter of the L-arabinose operon of E. coli; the araC regulatory gene is transcribed in the opposite direction (Guzman et al., 1995)
    331..351     +  CDS            capTEV™ (fragment): composite tag for in vivo biotinylation, TEV protease cleavage, and 6xHis tagging
    352..384     +  CDS            T7 tag (gene 10 leader): leader peptide from bacteriophage T7 gene 10 promotes efficient translation in E. coli
    388..411     +  CDS            Xpress™ tag: Xpress™ epitope tag, including an enterokinase recognition and cleavage site
    757..1479    +  CDS            cEGFP: cEGFP is a basic (constitutively fluorescent) green fluorescent protein published in 2008, derived from Aequorea victoria.
   1797..1912    +  ncRNA          5S rRNA: Accession: RF00001 - 5S ribosomal RNA
   1916..2002    +  terminator     rrnB T1 terminator: Escherichia coli rrnB; transcription terminator T1 from the E. coli rrnB gene
   2094..2121    +  terminator     rrnB T2 terminator: transcription terminator T2 from the E. coli rrnB gene
   2140..2231    +  promoter       AmpR promoter: bla
   2232..3092    +  CDS            AmpR: β-lactamase; bla; confers resistance to ampicillin, carbenicillin, and related antibiotics
   3263..3851    +  rep_origin     ori: high-copy-number ColE1/pMB1/pBR322/pUC origin of replication
   4037..4177    -  misc_feature   bom: basis of mobility region from pBR322
   4279..4319    -  CDS            rop (fragment): Rop protein, which maintains plasmids at low copy number; rop
   4441..5319    -  CDS            araC: L-arabinose regulatory protein; araC
