[The description below was written by a language model from this plasmid's Addgene catalogue record and pLannotate feature annotations shown in this document.]
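Description:
pBAD-iLACCO1.1 is a 5,345-nt bacterial expression plasmid built on the pBAD backbone for arabinose-inducible production of iLACCO1.1, a genetically encoded green fluorescent biosensor for L-lactate described in the record as the low-affinity variant. It replicates in E. coli from a ColE1/pMB1-type origin and is listed as high copy. Only a fragment of rop is annotated, alongside the pBR322 bom region. Selection is through the β-lactamase gene (AmpR) under its own promoter, conferring ampicillin resistance.

Expression is driven by the araBAD promoter, with the regulator gene araC encoded in the opposite orientation. AraC represses the promoter in the absence of L-arabinose and activates it when the sugar is added, giving tight, titratable control. Downstream of the promoter, the annotation shows an N-terminal leader typical of pBAD/His-style vectors: a short match to a His-tag-containing composite tag, the T7 gene 10 leader that promotes efficient translation, and an Xpress epitope with an enterokinase cleavage site. These elements would allow detection or affinity purification of the protein.

Within the sensor coding region, the annotation software recognises only a GFP-derived segment (labelled cEGFP), with unannotated sequence on either side. This flanking sequence presumably encodes the lactate-sensing portion, but the record does not identify the binding domain or its source species. Transcription ends at the rrnB T1 and T2 terminators, preceded by a 5S rRNA segment from the same operon. The plasmid is suited to producing the sensor protein in bacteria, for example for purification and in vitro characterisation of its fluorescence response to L-lactate.
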