Addgene plasmid #218818: pBAD-iLACCO1.1
Purpose: Bacterial expression of genetically encoded green fluorescent L-lactate biosensor with low affinity
Depositing lab: Robert Campbell. Depositing organization: The University of Tokyo. Publication: High-Performance Genetically Encoded Green Fluorescent Biosensors for Intracellular l-Lactate. Hario S, Le GNT, Sugimoto H, Takahashi-Yamashiro K, Nishinami S, Toda H, Li S, Marvin JS, Kuroda S, Drobizhev M, Terai T, Nasu Y, Campbell RE. ACS Cent Sci. 2024 Jan 31;10(2):402-416. doi: 10.1021/acscentsci.3c01250. eCollection 2024 Feb 28. PubMed 38435524.
Backbone
  Vector backbone: pBAD
  Vector type: Bacterial Expression
Growth in bacteria
  Bacterial resistance: Ampicillin, 100 μg/mL
  Growth temperature: 37°C
  Growth strain: DH5alpha
  Copy number: High Copy
Gene/Insert
  Gene/Insert name: iLACCO1.1
  Species: Other
  Cloning method: Ligation Independent Cloning
Terms and licenses: Academic/Nonprofit Terms; Industry Terms: Not Available to Industry
How to cite: pBAD-iLACCO1.1 was a gift from Robert Campbell (Addgene plasmid # 218818 ; http://n2t.net/addgene:218818 ; RRID:Addgene_218818)
